LOCUS       Exported 804 bp ds-DNA linear SYN 23-MAY-2021
DEFINITION  synthetic linear DNA
ACCESSION   .
VERSION     .
KEYWORDS    pHL1670
SOURCE      synthetic DNA construct
  ORGANISM  synthetic DNA construct
REFERENCE   1 (bases 1 to 804)
  AUTHORS   Adamson DN, Lim HN
  TITLE     Rapid and robust signaling in the CsrA cascade via RNA-protein
            interactions and feedback regulation.
  JOURNAL   Proc Natl Acad Sci U S A. 2013 Aug 6;110(32):13120-5. doi:
            10.1073/pnas.1308476110. Epub 2013 Jul 22.
  PUBMED    23878244
REFERENCE   2 (bases 1 to 804)
  AUTHORS   .
  TITLE     Direct Submission
  JOURNAL   Exported May 23, 2021 from SnapGene Server 1.1.58
            http://www.snapgene.com
FEATURES             Location/Qualifiers
     source          1..804
                     /organism="synthetic DNA construct"
                     /mol_type="other DNA"
     primer_bind     complement(85..102)
                     /label=pBAD Reverse
                     /note="For vectors with E. coli araBAD promoter, reverse
                     primer"
     terminator      255..341
                     /gene="Escherichia coli rrnB"
                     /label=rrnB T1 terminator
                     /note="transcription terminator T1 from the E. coli rrnB
                     gene"
     terminator      433..460
                     /label=rrnB T2 terminator
                     /note="transcription terminator T2 from the E. coli rrnB
                     gene"
     primer_bind     complement(674..693)
                     /label=Tet-R
                     /note="Tetracycline resistance gene, reverse primer"
ORIGIN
        1 tatacaagca gcaaacgacg aaaactacgc tgcatcagtt taatgctagc ttggctgttt
       61 tggcggatga gagaagattt tcagcctgat acagattaaa tcagaacgca gaagcggtct
      121 gataaaacag aatttgcctg gcggcagtag cgcggtggtc ccacctgacc ccatgccgaa
      181 ctcagaagtg aaacgccgta gcgccgatgg tagtgtgggg tctccccatg cgagagtagg
      241 gaactgccag gcatcaaata aaacgaaagg ctcagtcgaa agactgggcc tttcgtttta
      301 tctgttgttt gtcggtgaac gctctcctga gtaggacaaa tccgccggga gcggatttga
      361 acgttgcgaa gcaacggccc ggagggtggc gggcaggacg cccgccataa actgccaggc
      421 atcaaattaa gcagaaggcc atcctgacgg atggcctttt tgcgtttcta caaactcttt
      481 tgtttatttt tctaaataca ttcaaatatg tatccgctca ggatcctcga gcaccgtcgt
      541 tgttgacatt tttatgcttg gcggttataa tggattccac acacccgggt aaggaggaaa
      601 atgtctagat tagataaaag taaagtgatt aacagcgcat tagagctgct taatgaggtc
      661 ggaatcgaag gtttaacaac ccgtaaactc gcccagaagc taggtgtaga gcagcctaca
      721 ttgtattggc atgtaaaaaa taagcgggct ttgctcgacg ccttagccat tgagatgtta
      781 gataggcacc atactcactt ttgc
//
