>Addgene plasmid #37634 | pHL1670 | addgene partial sequence | sequence record 51290 | ColEterm  5'-agctgataccgctcgccgcagccgaacg-3'
CCTACTCAGGAGAGCGTTCACCGACAAACAACAGATAAAACGAAAGGCCCAGTCTTTCGACTGAGCCTTT
CGTTTTATTTGATGCCTCTAGCACGCGTACCATGGGCCCTTAGTAACTGGACTGCTGGGATTTTTCAGCC
TGGATACGCTGGTAGATCTCTTCACGGTGAACAGAAACTTCCTTCGGGGCATTTACGCCAATACGTACCT
GGTTGCCCTTTACCCCTAAAACTGTCACGGTGACCTCATCCCCAATCATGAGGGTCTCACCAACTCGACG
AGTCAGAATCAGCATTTTCCTCCTTAGCGGCCGCCTGTGTGGAATCCATTATAACCGCCAAGCATAAAAA
TGTCAACAACGACGGTGCTCGAGAATTCACTGCTCACAAGAAAAAAGGCACGTCATCTGACGTGCCTTTT
TTATTTGTACTACCCTGTACGATTAAAGCTTAAGACCCACTTTCACATTTAAGTTGTTTTTCTAATCCGC
ATATGATCAATTCAAGGCCGAATAAGAAGGCTGGCTCTGCACCTTGGTGATCAAATAATTCGATAGCTTG
TCGTAATAATGGCGGCATACTATCAGTAGTAGGTGTTTCCCTTTCTTCTTTAGCGACTTGATGCTCTTGA
TCTTCCAATACGCAACCTAAAGTAAAATGCCCCACAGCGCTGAGTGCATATAATGCATTCTCTAGTGAAA
AACCTTGTTGGCATAAAAAGGCTAATTGATTTTCGAGAGTTTCATACTGTTTTTCTGTAGGCCGTGTACC
TAAATGTACTTTTGCTCCATCGCGATGACTTAGTAAAGCACATCTAAAACTTTT
