>Addgene plasmid #37634 | pHL1670 | addgene partial sequence | sequence record 51291 | GFP-R 5'-CCATCTAATTCAACAAGAATTGGGACAAC-3'
TTCTCCTTTCGCATGCTAACCATGACTAACTCCTTTTTTATCATCTCTGGAACACACACAATCCGTGTGC
AGGTCCCTGCCAGAGTCGACCTGTGTGGAATCCACCATAACCGCCAAGCATAAAAATGTAAACAACGACG
GTGCTCGAGACGTCAGGTGGCACTTTTCGGGGAAATGTGCGCGGAACCCCTATTTGTTTATTTTTCTAAA
TACATTCAAATATGTATCCGCTCATGAGACAATAACCCTGATAAATGCTTCAATAATATTGAAAAAGGAA
GAGTATGAGTATTCAACATTTCCGTGTCGCCCTTATTCCCTTTTTTGCGGCATTTTGCCTTCCTGTTTTT
GCTCACCCAGAAACGCTGGTGAAAGTAAAAGATGCTGAAGATCAGTTGGGTGCACGAGTGGGTTACATCG
AACTGGATCTCAACAGCGGTAAGATCCTTGAGAGTTTTCGCCCCGAAGAACGTTTTCCAATGATGAGCAC
TTTTAAAGTTCTGCTATGTGGCGCGGTATTATCCCGTATTGACGCCGGGCAAGAGCAACTCGGTCGCCGC
ATACACTATTCTCAGAATGACTTGGTTGAGTACTCACCAGTCACAGAAAAGCATCTTACGGATGGCATGA
CAGTAAGAGAATTATGCAGTGCTGCCATAACCATGAGTGATAACACTGCGGCCAACTTACTTCTGACAAC
GATCGGAGGACCGAAGGAGCTAACCGCTTTTTTGCACAACATGGGGGATCATGTAACTCGCCTTGATCGT
TGGG
