[The description below was written by a language model from this plasmid's Addgene catalogue record and the feature table of its GenBank file.]
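Description:
pHL1670 is a high-copy bacterial expression and synthetic-biology plasmid built on a pZ-series backbone with a ColE-type origin of replication, a modified version of the modular pZ expression vector system. It is propagated in E. coli and selected with ampicillin.

The plasmid carries three separately cloned expression cassettes. The first is a 717 bp GFP reporter driven by a promoter recorded as pConM12NoHind. GFP is preceded by the glgC leader region and carries a C-terminal ASV degradation tag. The glgC leader is a known binding target of the RNA-binding regulator CsrA, so fusing it to GFP makes reporter output sensitive to CsrA activity. The ASV tag, an ssrA-type degron variant, shortens the protein's half-life so that fluorescence follows changes in expression more closely. The second cassette expresses the TetR repressor and the third expresses the 186 bp E. coli csrA gene, each from a promoter recorded as pConNoHind. The promoter names suggest constitutive expression, although the record does not define them. TetR would normally control a tet-operator-regulated promoter, but the record does not state which element it acts on here; that target may lie on a companion construct or in the host strain.

The available sequence record is an 804 bp fragment covering only part of the plasmid. It annotates just the rrnB T1 and T2 transcription terminators and two standard primer-binding sites, so the inserts, promoters, origin and resistance gene are known only from the catalogue fields. The associated publication indicates that the plasmid was used to study signalling dynamics and feedback regulation in the CsrA post-transcriptional regulatory cascade.
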