Addgene plasmid #37634: pHL1670
Depositing lab: Han Lim. Depositing organization: University of California, Berkeley. Publication: Rapid and robust signaling in the CsrA cascade via RNA-protein interactions and feedback regulation. Adamson DN, Lim HN. Proc Natl Acad Sci U S A. 2013 Aug 6;110(32):13120-5. doi: 10.1073/pnas.1308476110. Epub 2013 Jul 22. PubMed 23878244.
Backbone
  Vector backbone: pZ with ColE origin
  Backbone manufacturer: Lim Lab
  Modifications to backbone: Plasmid modified from Rolf Lutz and Hermann Bujard, 1997
  Vector type: Bacterial Expression, Synthetic Biology
Growth in bacteria
  Bacterial resistance: Ampicillin, 100 μg/mL
  Growth temperature: 37°C
  Growth strain: XL1 Blue
  Copy number: High Copy
Gene/Insert 1
  Gene/Insert name: GFP (alt name: green fluorescent protein)
  Insert size (bp): 717
  Promoter: pConM12NoHind
  Tag / fusion protein: ASV degradation tag (C terminal on backbone); glgC leader region (N terminal on backbone)
  Cloning method: Restriction Enzyme; 5′ cloning site SphI (not destroyed); 3′ cloning site NheI (not destroyed)
  Sequencing primers: 5′ GCTGGGATTA CACATGGCAT GGAT; 3′ cgcggatcc AAGGCCATCCGTCAGGATGGCCTT
Gene/Insert 2
  Gene/Insert name: TetR
  Promoter: pConNoHind
  Cloning method: Restriction Enzyme; 5′ cloning site XmaI (not destroyed); 3′ cloning site HindIII (not destroyed)
  Sequencing primers: 5′ GCTGGGATTA CACATGGCAT GGAT; 3′ ccggaattc ACTGCTCACA AGAAAAAAGG CACG
Gene/Insert 3
  Gene/Insert name: CsrA
  Insert size (bp): 186
  Entrez Gene: csrA (a.k.a. b2696, ECK2691, zfiA)
  Promoter: pConNoHind
  Cloning method: Restriction Enzyme; 5′ cloning site NotI (not destroyed); 3′ cloning site ApaI (not destroyed)
  Sequencing primers: 5′ ggccaag CTT TAATC GTACAGGGTA GTACAAATA; 3′ AGCTGATACC GCTCGCCGCA GCCGAACG
Terms and licenses: Academic/Nonprofit Terms; Industry Terms: Not Available to Industry
How to cite: pHL1670 was a gift from Han Lim (Addgene plasmid # 37634 ; http://n2t.net/addgene:37634 ; RRID:Addgene_37634)
